>Addgene plasmid #47975 | pTrex-Neo-tdTomato | depositor full sequence | sequence record 68943 | pTrex-Neo-tdTomato sequence 7686 bps
CACCTAAATTGTAAGCGTTAATATTTTGTTAAAATTCGCGTTAAATTTTTGTTAAATCAGCTCATTTTTT
AACCAATAGGCCGAAATCGGCAAAATCCCTTATAAATCAAAAGAATAGACCGAGATAGGGT
[37 nt withheld, positions 132-168]
AAAGAACGTGGACTCCAACGTCAAAGG
[49 nt withheld, positions 196-244]
T
[91 nt withheld, positions 246-336]
G
[124 nt withheld, positions 338-461]
CCCATTCGCCATTCAGGCTGCGCAACTGTTGGGAAGGGCGATCGGTGCGGGCCTCTTCGCTATTACGCCA
GCTGGCGAAAGGGGGATGTGCTGCAAGGCGATTAAGTTGGGTAACGCCAGGGTTTTCCCAGTCACGACGT
TGTAAAACGACGGCCAGTGAATTGTAATACGACTCACTATAGGGCGAATTGGAGCTCGGTGCACCCTGGG
ATATTTGCGCACCCACCTTTCCCGTCGCAATCGGCGCCGTCCGAACGCGGAAATGTTCCGAGAATAATAC
GGCTGGGCTGCGCCGCGCGTTCCCCGCGTGAACCAACTATTGTGCGATGTGCAGCATCCTATTGTGGTGC
TTTACCGCACACCAGTTTCCTTGCGGGGCTTATTTGGTGTGTTGGATTTTTAATTTTTTGATGATTCGGA
GGAATTTTTTGCAATTTTTGGGTACCCCTAAAAAAATTTTGGAGTTTCCGGGGTTCGATCCAACTTGTGC
TTTTTTAACCGTCCATTTGTGTCTAGTACATCATGGAGCGGTATTCTCTCCGGTGGCCCAGGTGGCGTCG
GAAGGAATCGGTGTCCCTCAGGATGTTTGGTTTTTCGTTTTTTTTTTTGCGGTCTTTTGTTTCGCATCGC
CGTATCGTGTGCGGCGCGACCTTCTTTTTGGCTCATTGGTCAGTGAGGTTTATAATAAAGTGGATCATTT
GGGTTTTTGGCCCTTTGCGGCGCACCCGCGGAATGGGGGAGGGATTTTCATATAATTGTAGTGTACACAT
TGTGTGTGGGTCGCAAAATGTCATGCCGTGTGCAATGTTTATTTGCGTGCTGTGCGTGTCCTTTTGTGAT
TCCACCACTTGTGTGTATTTTACCTTATCGTCTCTCCCTCGCGTTGGCTGTGCGTGAATTGTCTGTCGCA
TTCGTGGGAAATCAAAAGGGGAATCAACGTGTTCTTTTTTTTTCAGAAGGGGAGTCAAAGCGCCGTGTGG
ATGCCAAGTCTGTGCAAGAGTTCTAGTGGATCCCCCAACGAGTTTCTTCAAAATATGCAGCGGATTCACT
AAGAAACATTTTCACGCACGAAAGCGAAATTATTATGATTGTTATTATAATACTTTTTCTTTGTTGTTTT
ATCCACTTATTATTGTTGTGTTAAATTGTTTTTACCTTTTTTCTTTTCCAACTTCTTTTATGATGTCTTT
TCTTTTTTTTTTTTGCTCTATAAGTTGTCTTGTCTAGAATTCCCTTTTAGATCTGCTAGCATGGCGCCTA
GGGTGAGCAAGGGCGAGGAGGTCATCAAAGAGTTCATGCGCTTCAAGGTGCGCATGGAGGGCTCCATGAA
CGGCCACGAGTTCGAGATCGAGGGCGAGGGCGAGGGCCGCCCCTACGAGGGCACCCAGACCGCCAAGCTG
AAGGTGACCAAGGGCGGCCCCCTGCCCTTCGCCTGGGACATCCTGTCCCCCCAGTTCATGTACGGCTCCA
AGGCGTACGTGAAGCACCCCGCCGACATCCCCGATTACAAGAAGCTGTCCTTCCCCGAGGGCTTCAAGTG
GGAGCGCGTGATGAACTTCGAGGACGGCGGTCTGGTGACCGTGACCCAGGACTCCTCCCTGCAGGACGGC
ACGCTGATCTACAAGGTGAAGATGCGCGGCACCAACTTCCCCCCCGACGGCCCCGTAATGCAGAAGAAGA
CCATGGGCTGGGAGGCCTCCACCGAGCGCCTGTACCCCCGCGACGGCGTGCTGAAGGGCGAGATCCACCA
GGCCCTGAAGCTGAAGGACGGCGGCCACTACCTGGTGGAGTTCAAGACCATCTACATGGCCAAGAAGCCC
GTGCAACTGCCCGGCTACTACTACGTGGACACCAAGCTGGACATCACCTCCCACAACGAGGACTACACCA
TCGTGGAACAGTACGAGCGCTCCGAGGGCCGCCACCACCTGTTCCTGGGGCATGGCACCGGCAGCACCGG
CAGCGGCAGCTCCGGCACCGCCTCCTCCGAGGACAACAACATGGCCGTCATCAAAGAGTTCATGCGCTTC
AAGGTGCGCATGGAGGGCTCCATGAACGGCCACGAGTTCGAGATCGAGGGCGAGGGCGAGGGCCGCCCCT
ACGAGGGCACCCAGACCGCCAAGCTGAAGGTGACCAAGGGCGGCCCCCTGCCCTTCGCCTGGGACATCCT
GTCCCCCCAGTTCATGTACGGCTCCAAGGCGTACGTGAAGCACCCCGCCGACATCCCCGATTACAAGAAG
CTGTCCTTCCCCGAGGGCTTCAAGTGGGAGCGCGTGATGAACTTCGAGGACGGCGGTCTGGTGACCGTGA
CCCAGGACTCCTCCCTGCAGGACGGCACGCTGATCTACAAGGTGAAGATGCGCGGCACCAACTTCCCCCC
CGACGGCCCCGTAATGCAGAAGAAGACCATGGGCTGGGAGGCCTCCACCGAGCGCCTGTACCCCCGCGAC
GGCGTGCTGAAGGGCGAGATCCACCAGGCCCTGAAGCTGAAGGACGGCGGCCACTACCTGGTGGAGTTCA
AGACCATCTACATGGCCAAGAAGCCCGTGCAACTGCCCGGCTACTACTACGTGGACACCAAGCTGGACAT
CACCTCCCACAACGAGGACTACACCATCGTGGAACAGTACGAGCGCTCCGAGGGCCGCCACCACCTGTTC
CTGTACGGCATGGACGAGCTGTACAAGCCCGGGGACGTCGATATCGAGCTCTAAGTCGACCTCGAGCCAT
TTACGACTCCAAGGCAACGCTGCAGAACAACCTGCCGAAGGAGCGCCGCTTCTTCAAGATTGTGTCGTGG
TACGACAACGAGTGGGGATACTCCCACCGCGTGGTGGACCTTGTACGCCACATGGCCTCGAAGGATCGTT
CGGCAAGGTTGTAGGCGTGGCGATGACTTCAGGTCTTTCTTTTGCGAATAGGGATCTTATAATACACGAT
GCGTGTCCCGTGATGATCGTTACCGGTGCTGCCACGATCCAATTGACACAGCGTCAAGAGCAAAACAATT
TTACTTTTCCCTTTAAGGACAACAACAAAAAAATATATAACTTTTTTTTCTTTTTTTTTTTTTTTGAAAT
TATATTTATGGTCATCTTTGGGAAACAAAAAGCAGCAATTTAATGATGCGGAAGGATGAGTGAAATAATG
TTTAATCAATGTACGAGGATTTGGGGTATTGCAAGGAAAATGTAGATGATTTAATTGGGTGTGTGATGCA
GCTTGTGGTAATTTTTGCTCACTTCCCTTTTTGCCACATCTTTTTAGTTTTTCTGCTTTTCTTTCCCCAT
TATTCCACTTGTCTCTCTTTTCCCACGTTTCCTGCACGAATGCAGAAAGTGATATTTTTACTTTGAAAGC
CATCTACCAACAACAATTACATTGAACAGAATTTGGGAATTGCGAATTAATTCCTGCAGCCCCGCGTGTG
GCCTCGAACACCGAGCGACCCTGCAGCCAATATGGGATCGGCCATTGAACAAGATGGATTGCACGCAGGT
TCTCCGGCCGCTTGGGTGGAGAGGCTATTCGGCTATGACTGGGCACAACAGACAATCGGCTGCTCTGATG
CCGCCGTGTTCCGGCTGTCAGCGCAGGGGCGCCCGGTTCTTTTTGTCAAGACCGACCTGTCCGGTGCCCT
GAATGAACTGCAGGACGAGGCAGCGCGGCTATCGTGGCTGGCCACGACGGGCGTTCCTTGCGCAGCTGTG
CTCGACGTTGTCACTGAAGCGGGAAGGGACTGGCTGCTATTGGGCGAAGTGCCGGGGCAGGATCTCCTGT
CATCTCACCTTGCTCCTGCCGAGAAAGTATCCATCATGGCTGATGCAATGCGGCGGCTGCATACGCTTGA
TCCGGCTACCTGCCCATTCGACCACCAAGCGAAACATCGCATCGAGCGAGCACGTACTCGGATGGAAGCC
GGTCTTGTCGATCAGGATGATCTGGACGAAGAGCATCAGGGGCTCGCGCCAGCCGAACTGTTCGCCAGGC
TCAAGGCGCGCATGCCCGACGGCGAGGATCTCGTCGTGACCCATGGCGATGCCTGCTTGCCGAATATCAT
GGTGGAAAATGGCCGCTTTTCTGGATTCATCGACTGTGGCCGGCTGGGTGTGGCGGACCGCTATCAGGAC
ATAGCGTTGGCTACCCGTGATATTGCTGAAGAGCTTGGCGGCGAATGGGCTGACCGCTTCCTCGTGCTTT
ACGGTATCGCCGCTCCCGATTCGCAGCGCATCGCCTTCTATCGCCTTCTTGACGAGTTCTTCTGAGGGGA
TCGATCCGGAACAACCTGCCGAAGGAGCGCCGCTTCTTCAAGATTGTGTCGTGGTACGACAACGAGTGGG
GATACTCCCACCGCGTGGTGGACCTTGTACGCCACATGGCCTCGAAGGATCGTTCGGCAAGGTTGTAGGC
GTGGCGATGACTTCAGGTCTTTCTTTTGCGAATAGGGATCTTATAATACACGATGCGTGTCCCGTGATGA
TCGTTACCGGTGCTGCCACGATCCAAGTGACACAGTGTCAAGAGCAAAACAATTTTACTTTTCCCTTTAA
GGACAACAACAAAAAAATATATAACTTTTTTTTCTTTTTTTTTTTTTGAAATTATATTTATGGTCATCTT
TGGGAAACAAAAAGCAGCAATTTAATGATGCGGAAGGATGAGTGAAATAATGTTTAATCAATGTACGAGG
ATTTGGGGTATTGCAAGGAAAATGTAGATGATTTAGTTGGGTGTATGATGCAGCTTGTGGTAATTTTTTA
CAACTTTGCGTTATTGGAAGATTTTGGTTGTTCAGTTTCTTTTTGTTTATAACTGACTGTTTTAATTTAG
TGTGATTTTTTTTTTTTAAGGATTTAAGCTGTTTTTCTTTTTTTTTCTTTTTCTTCACTGATGGTGTTTA
AGGTGTAGTTTAGTGTTTGTGCATTATGCGTCGTAGTGTTGTTGTTCTTTGGACTTTTTCGAACAATACT
GGGCATTATAGCCCACCTGTGTATATGCCGCTAGAGTATGCTAGCCGTGTGGGTACCCAGCTTTTGTTCC
CTTTAGTGAGGGTTAATTTCGAGCTTGGCGTAATCATGGTCATAGCTGTTTCCTGTGTGAAATTGTTATC
CGCTCACAATTCCACACAACATACGAGCCGGAAGCATAAAGTGTAAAGCCTGGGGTGCCTAATGAGTGAG
CTAACTCACATTAATTGCGTTGCGCTCACTGCCCGCTTTCCAGTCGGGAAACCTGTCGTGCCAGCTGCAT
TAATGAATCGGCCAACGCGCGGGGAGAGGCGGTTTGCGTATTGGGCGCTCTTCCGCTTCCTCGCTCACTG
ACTCGCTGCGCTCGGTCGTTCGGCTGCGGCGAGCGGTATCAGCTCACTCAAAGGCGGTAATACGGTTATC
CACAGAATCAGGGGATAACGCAGGAAAGAACATGTGAGCAAAAGGCCAGCAAAAGGCCAGGAACCGTAAA
AAGGCCGCGTTGCTGGCGTTTTTCCATAGGCTCCGCCCCCCTGACGAGCATCACAAAAATCGACGCTCAA
GTCAGAGGTGGCGAAACCCGACAGGACTATAAAGATACCAGGCGTTTCCCCCTGGAAGCTCCCTCGTGCG
CTCTCCTGTTCCGACCCTGCCGCTTACCGGATACCTGTCCGCCTTTCTCCCTTCGGGAAGCGTGGCGCTT
TCTCATAGCTCACGCTGTAGGTATCTCAGTTCGGTGTAGGTCGTTCGCTCCAAGCTGGGCTGTGTGCACG
AACCCCCCGTTCAGCCCGACCGCTGCGCCTTATCCGGTAACTATCGTCTTGAGTCCAACCCGGTAAGACA
CGACTTATCGCCACTGGCAGCAGCCACTGGTAACAGGATTAGCAGAGCGAGGTATGTAGGCGGTGCTACA
GAGTTCTTGAAGTGGTGGCCTAACTACGGCTACACTAGAAGGACAGTATTTGGTATCTGCGCTCTGCTGA
AGCCAGTTACCTTCGGAAAAAGAGTTGGTAGCTCTTGATCCGGCAAACAAACCACCGCTGGTAGCGGTGG
TTTTTTTGTTTGCAAGCAGCAGATTACGCGCAGAAAAAAAGGATCTCAAGAAGATCCTTTGATCTTTTCT
ACGGGGTCTGACGCTCAGTGGAACGAAAACTCACGTTAAGGGATTTTGGTCATGAGATTATCAAAAAGGA
TCTTCACCTAGATCCTTTTAAATTAAAAATGAAGTTTTAAATCAATCTAAAGTATATATGAGTAAACTTG
GTCTGACAGTTACCAATGCTTAATCAGTGAGGCACCTATCTCAGCGATCTGTCTATTTCGTTCATCCATA
GTTGCCTGACTCCCCGTCGTGTAGATAACTACGATACGGGAGGGCTTACCATCTGGCCCCAGTGCTGCAA
TGATACCGCGAGACCCACGCTCACCGGCTCCAGATTTATCAGCAATAAACCAGCCAGCCGGAAGGGCCGA
GCGCAGAAGTGGTCCTGCAACTTTATCCGCCTCCATCCAGTCTATTAATTGTTGCCGGGAAGCTAGAGTA
AGTAGTTCGCCAGTTAATAGTTTGCGCAACGTTGTTGCCATTGCTACAGGCATCGTGGTGTCACGCTCGT
CGTTTGGTATGGCTTCATTCAGCTCCGGTTCCCAACGATCAAGGCGAGTTACATGATCCCCCATGTTGTG
CAAAAAAGCGGTTAGCTCCTTCGGTCCTCCGATCGTTGTCAGAAGTAAGTTGGCCGCAGTGTTATCACTC
ATGGTTATGGCAGCACTGCATAATTCTCTTACTGTCATGCCATCCGTAAGATGCTTTTCTGTGACTGGTG
AGTACTCAACCAAGTCATTCTGAGAATAGTGTATGCGGCGACCGAGTTGCTCTTGCCCGGCGTCAATACG
GGATAATACCGCGCCACATAGCAGAACTTTAAAAGTGCTCATCATTGGAAAACGTTCTTCGGGGCGAAAA
CTCTCAAGGATCTTACCGCTGTTGAGATCCAGTTCGATGTAACCCACTCGTGCACCCAACTGATCTTCAG
CATCTTTTACTTTCACCAGCGTTTCTGGGTGAGCAAAAACAGGAAGGCAAAATGCCGCAAAAAAGGGAAT
AAGGGCGACACGGAAATGTTGAATACTCATACTCTTCCTTTTTCAATATTATTGAAGCATTTATCAGGGT
TATTGTCTCATGAGCGGATACATATTTGAATGTATTTAGAAAAATAAACAAATAGGGGTTCCGCGCACAT
TTCCCCGAAAAGTGC
Features (pLannotate 1.2.2; 17 found; start..end, strand, type, name):
     33..461     -  rep_origin     f1 ori (sequence partly withheld): f1 bacteriophage origin of replication; arrow indicates direction of (+) strand synthesis
    466..623     -  CDS            lacZα (fragment): LacZα fragment of β-galactosidase; lacZ fragment
    626..644     +  promoter       T7 promoter: promoter for bacteriophage T7 RNA polymerase
   1724..3148    +  CDS            tdTomato: tdTomato is a basic (constitutively fluorescent) orange fluorescent protein published in 2004, derived from Discosoma sp.. It is reported to be a somewhat slowly-maturing tandem dimer with low acid sensitivity.
   3187..3342    +  CDS            G3PG_TRYCR (fragment): Experimental evidence at protein level: Swiss-Prot protein existence level 1. From Trypanosoma cruzi.
   3884..3918    +  promoter       Mini-TK promoter (fragment): minimal herpes simplex virus (HSV) thymidine kinase promoter
   3923..4726    +  CDS            NeoR/KanR: aminoglycoside phosphotransferase from Tn5; aph(3')-II (or nptII); confers resistance to neomycin, kanamycin, and G418 (Geneticin®)
   4726..4866    +  CDS            G3PG_TRYCR (fragment): Experimental evidence at protein level: Swiss-Prot protein existence level 1. From Trypanosoma cruzi.
   5324..5342    +  promoter       ADH1 promoter (fragment): S. cerevisiae ADH1; promoter for alcohol dehydrogenase 1
   5501..5519    -  promoter       T3 promoter: promoter for bacteriophage T3 RNA polymerase
   5564..5580    -  protein_bind   lac operator: The lac repressor binds to the lac operator to inhibit transcription in E. coli. This inhibition can be relieved by adding lactose or isopropyl-β-D-thiogalactopyranoside (IPTG). lac repressor encoded by lacI
   5588..5618    -  promoter       lac promoter: promoter for the E. coli lac operon
   5633..5654    -  protein_bind   CAP binding site: CAP binding activates transcription in the presence of cAMP. E. coli catabolite activator protein
   5667..5759    -  CDS            lacI (fragment): lac repressor; lacI; The lac repressor binds to the lac operator to inhibit transcription in E. coli. This inhibition can be relieved by adding lactose or isopropyl-β-D-thiogalactopyranoside (IPTG).
   5942..6530    -  rep_origin     ori: high-copy-number ColE1/pMB1/pBR322/pUC origin of replication
   6701..7561    -  CDS            AmpR: β-lactamase; bla; confers resistance to ampicillin, carbenicillin, and related antibiotics
   7562..7666    -  promoter       AmpR promoter: bla
