[The description below was written by a language model from this plasmid's Addgene catalogue record and pLannotate feature annotations shown in this document.]
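Description:
pTrex-Neo-tdTomato is a Trypanosoma cruzi expression plasmid of about 7.7 kb, built on the pTrex-Neo backbone, that drives transgenic expression of the tandem-dimer red/orange fluorescent protein tdTomato in the parasite. In E. coli it behaves as a conventional high-copy shuttle plasmid. The annotated sequence shows a ColE1/pUC-type origin, an ampicillin resistance gene with its bla promoter, an f1 origin, and phagemid cloning-vector remnants (lacZα fragment, lac promoter/operator, flanking T7 and T3 promoters) that bracket the trypanosome cassette.

The tdTomato coding sequence, a synthetic derivative of the Discosoma sp. red fluorescent protein, was inserted between EcoRI and SalI sites. According to the catalogue record it is transcribed from a T. cruzi ribosomal RNA promoter. That promoter is not picked up by the automated annotation, but it presumably lies in the unannotated stretch of roughly 1 kb upstream of the reporter. Downstream sits the Tn5 aminoglycoside phosphotransferase gene (NeoR), which allows G418 selection of transfected parasites. Both the reporter and the neomycin marker are followed by short matches to T. cruzi glycosomal GAPDH, consistent with gene-flanking or intergenic sequences from that locus. In trypanosomes, such sequences supply the trans-splicing and polyadenylation signals needed to process transcripts into mature mRNAs. The very short "Mini-TK" and "ADH1 promoter" fragment hits are probably incidental matches rather than functional elements.

The associated publication concerns in vitro and in vivo high-throughput assays for anti-T. cruzi compounds. This indicates that the plasmid is used to generate brightly fluorescent parasite lines whose growth and tissue burden can be followed by fluorescence during drug screening.
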