Addgene plasmid #47975: pTrex-Neo-tdTomato
Purpose: Trasgenically expresses tandem tdtomato fluorescent protein in T. cruzi
Depositing lab: Rick Tarleton. Depositing organization: University of Georgia. Publication: In vitro and in vivo high-throughput assays for the testing of anti-Trypanosoma cruzi compounds. Canavaci AM, Bustamante JM, Padilla AM, Perez Brandan CM, Simpson LJ, Xu D, Boehlke CL, Tarleton RL. PLoS Negl Trop Dis. 2010 Jul 13;4(7):e740. doi: 10.1371/journal.pntd.0000740. PubMed 20644616.
Backbone
  Vector backbone: pTrex-Neo
  Backbone manufacturer: Martin P. Vazquez
  Backbone size w/o insert (bp): 6200
  Total vector size (bp): 7700
  Vector type: Trypanasoma cruzi expression
  Selectable markers: Neomycin (select with G418)
Growth in bacteria
  Bacterial resistance: Ampicillin, 100 μg/mL
  Growth temperature: 37°C
  Growth strain: DH5alpha
  Copy number: High Copy
Gene/Insert
  Gene/Insert name: tdTomato (alt name: tandem dimer tomato fluorescent protein)
  Species: Synthetic; Discosoma sp
  Insert size (bp): 1463
  Promoter: T. cruzi rRNA
  Cloning method: Restriction Enzyme; 5′ cloning site EcoRI (unknown if destroyed); 3′ cloning site SalI (unknown if destroyed)
  Sequencing primers: 5′ CGCACGAAAGCGAAATTATTATG; 3′ GCAAAAAGGGAAGTGAGCAAAA
Resource information
  A portion of this plasmid was derived from a plasmid made by: Shaner NC
Terms and licenses: Academic/Nonprofit Terms; Industry Terms: Not Available to Industry
Depositor comments: Shaner NC, Campbell RE, Steinbach PA, Giepmans BN, Palmer AE, Tsien RY. Improved monomeric red, orange and yellow fluorescent proteins derived from Discosoma sp. red fluorescent protein. Nat Biotechnol. 2004;22:1567–1572 Vazquez MP, Levin MJ (1999) Functional analysis of the intergenic regions of TcP2beta gene loci allowed the construction of an improved Trypanosoma cruzi expression vector. Gene 239: 217–225. doi: 10.1016/S0378-1119(99)00386-8.
How to cite: pTrex-Neo-tdTomato was a gift from Rick Tarleton (Addgene plasmid # 47975 ; http://n2t.net/addgene:47975 ; RRID:Addgene_47975)
