>Addgene plasmid #47975 | pTrex-Neo-tdTomato | addgene partial sequence | sequence record 72958 | tdTomato-Rev 5'-tctttgatgacggccatgt-3'
TGCCGCTGCCGGTGCTGCCGGTGCCATGCCCCAGGAACAGGTGGTGGCGGCCCTCGGAGCGCTCGTACTG
TTCCACGATGGTGTAGTCCTCGTTGTGGGAGGTGATGTCCAGCTTGGTGTCCACGTAGTAGTAGCCGGGC
AGTTGCACGGGCTTCTTGGCCATGTAGATGGTCTTGAACTCCACCAGGTAGTGGCCGCCGTCCTTCAGCT
TCAGGGCCTGGTGGATCTCGCCCTTCAGCACGCCGTCGCGGGGGTACAGGCGCTCGGTGGAGGCCTCCCA
GCCCATGGTCTTCTTCTGCATTACGGGGCCGTCGGGGGGGAAGTTGGTGCCGCGCATCTTCACCTTGTAG
ATCAGCGTGCCGTCCTGCAGGGAGGAGTCCTGGGTCACGGTCACCAGACCGCCGTCCTCGAAGTTCATCA
CGCGCTCCCACTTGAAGCCCTCGGGGAAGGACAGCTTCTTGTAATCGGGGATGTCGGCGGGGTGCTTCAC
GTACGCCTTGGAGCCGTACATGAACTGGGGGGACAGGATGTCCCAGGCGAAGGGCAGGGGGCCGCCCTTG
GTCACCTTCAGCTTGGCGGTCTGGGTGCCCTCGTAGGGGCGGCCCTCGCCCTCGCCCTCGATCTCGAACT
CGTGGCCGTTCATGGAGCCCTCCATGCGCACCTTGAAGCGCATGAACTCTTTGATGACCTCCTCGCCCTT
GCTCACCCTAGGCGCCATGCTAGCAGATCTAAAAGGGAATTCTAGACAAGACAACTTATAGAGCAAAAAA
AAAAAAGAAAAGACATCATAAAAGAAGTTGGAAAAGAAAAAAGGTAAAAACAATTTAACACAACAATAAT
AAGTGGATAAAACAACAAA
