>Addgene plasmid #47975 | pTrex-Neo-tdTomato | addgene partial sequence | sequence record 75148 | tdTomato-fwd 5'-ctgttcctgtacggcatgg-3'
TCGAGCTCTAAGTCGACCTCGAGCCATTTACGACTCCAAGGCAACGCTGCAGAACAACCTGCCGAAGGAG
CGCCGCTTCTTCAAGATTGTGTCGTGGTACGACAACGAGTGGGGATACTCCCACCGCGTGGTGGACCTTG
TACGCCACATGGCCTCGAAGGATCGTTCGGCAAGGTTGTAGGCGTGGCGATGACTTCAGGTCTTTCTTTT
GCGAATAGGGATCTTATAATACACGATGCGTGTCCCGTGATGATCGTTACCGGTGCTGCCACGATCCAAT
TGACACAGCGTCAAGAGCAAAACAATTTTACTTTTCCCTTTAAGGACAACAACAAAAAAATATATAACTT
TTTTTTCTTTTTTTTTTTTTTTGAAATTATATTTATGGTCATCTTTGGGAAACAAAAAGCAGCAATTTAA
TGATGCGGAAGGATGAGTGAAATAATGTTTAATCAATGTACGAGGATTTGGGGTATTGCAAGGAAAATGT
AGATGATTTAATTGGGTGTGTGATGCAGCTTGTGGTAATTTTTGCTCACTTCCCTTTTTGCCACATCTTT
TTAGTTTTTCTGCTTTTCTTTCCCCATTATTCCACTTGTCTCTCTTTTCCCACGTTTCCTGCACGAATGC
AGAAAGTGATATTTTTACTTTGAAAGCCATCTACCAACAACAATTACATTGAACAGAATTTGGGAATTGC
GAATTAATTCCTGCAGCCCCGCGTGTGGCCTCGAACACCGAGCGACCCTGCAGCCAATATGGGATCGGCC
ATTGAACAAGATGGATTGCACGCAGGTTCTCCGGCCGCTTGGGTGGAGAGGCTATTCGGCTATGACTGGG
CACAACAGACAATCGGCTGCTCTGATGCCGCCGTGTTCCGGCTGTCAGCGCAGGGGCGCCCGGTTCTTTT
TGTCAAGACCGACCTGTCCGGTGCCCTGAATGAACTGCAGGACGAGGCAGCGCGGCTATCG
